>Addgene plasmid #37362 | CK2alpha V66A/I174A-HA (pJD23) | depositor partial sequence | sequence record 46978 | insert region
GTCTATATAAGCAGAGCTCTCTGGCTAACTAGAGAACCCACTGCTTAACTGGCTTATCGAAATTAATACG
ACTCACTATAGGGAGACCCAAGCTTGGTACCGAGCTCCACCGCGGTGGCGGCCGCTCTAGAACTACTGGA
TCCAGGTCTGAAACAAGGTCTTACCCCCAGCTGCTTCTGAACACAGTGACTGCCAGATCTCCAAACATCA
AGTCCAGCTTTGTCCGCCAACCTGTCTGACATGTCGGGACCCGTGCCAAGCAGGGCCAGAGTTTACACAG
ATGTTAATACACACAGACCTCGAGAATACTGGGATTACGAGTCACATGTGGTGGAATGGGGAAATCAAGA
TGACTACCAGCTGGTTCGAAAATTAGGCCGAGGTAAATACAGTGAAGTATTTGAAGCCATCAACATCACA
AATAATGAAAAAGTTGCAGTTAAAATTCTCAAGCCAGTAAAAAAGAAGAAAATTAAGCGTGAAATAAAGA
TTTTGGAGAATTTGAGAGGAGGTCCCAACATCATCACACTGGCAGACATTGTAAAAGACCCTGTGTCACG
AACCCCCGCCTTGGTTTTTGAACACGTAAACAACACAGACTTCAAGCAATTGTACCAGACGTTAACAGAC
TATGATATTCGATTTTACATGTATGAGATTCTGAAGGCCCTGGATTATTGTCACAGCATGGGAATTATGC
ACAGAGATGTCAAGCCCCATAATGTCATGATTGATCATGAGCACAGAAAGCTACGACTAGCAGACTGGGG
TTTGGCTGAGTTTTATCATCCTGGCCAAGAATATAATGTCCGAGTTGCTTCCCGATACTTCAAAGGTCCT
GAGCTACTTGTAGACTATCAGATGTACGATTATAGTTTGGATATGTGGAGTTTGGGTTGTATGCTGGCAA
GTATGATCTTTCGGAAGGAGCCATTTTTCCATGGACATGACAATTATGATCAGTTGGTGAGGATAGCCAA
GGTTCTGGGGACAGAAGATTTATATGACTATATTGACAAATACAACATTGAATTAGATCCACGTTTCAAT
GATATCTTGGGCAGACACTCTCGAAAGCGATGGGAACGCTTTGTCCACAGTGAAAATCAGCACCTTGTCA
GCCCTGAGGCCTTGGATTTCCTGGACAAACTGCTGCGATATGACCACCAGTCACGGCTTACTGCAAGAGA
GGCAATGGAGCACCCCTATTTCTACACTGTTGTGAAGGACCAGGCTCGAATGGGTTCATCTAGCATGCCA
GGGGGCAGTACGCCCGTCAGCAGCGCCAATATGATGTCAGGGATTTCTTCAGTGCCAACCCCTTCACCCC
TTGGACCTCTGGCAGGCTCACCAGTGATTGCTGCTGCCAACCCCCTTGGGATGCCTGTTCCAGCTGCCGC
TGGCGCTCAGCAGTACCCATACGATGTTCCTGACTATGCGGGCTATCCCTATGACGTCCCGGACTATGCA
GGATCCTATCCATATGACGTTCCAGATTACGCTTAAAAGCCGAATTCTGCAGATATCCATCACACTGGCG
GCCGCTCGAGCATGCATCTAGAGGGCCCTATTCTATAGTGTCACCTAAATGCTAGAGCTCGCTGATCAGC
CTCGACTGTGCCTTCTAGTTGCCAGCCATCTGTTGTTTGCCCCTCCCCCGTGCCTTCCTTGACCCTGGAA
GGTGCCACTCCCACTGTCCTTTCCTAATAAAATGAGGAAATTGCATCGCATTGTCTGAGTAGGTGTCATT
