>Addgene plasmid #37362 | CK2alpha V66A/I174A-HA (pJD23) | addgene partial sequence | sequence record 47981 | CMV_fwd
GCAGAGCTCTCTGGCTAACTAGAGAACCCACTGCTTACTGGCTTATCGAAATTAATACGACTCACTATAG
GGAGACCCAAGCTTGGTACCGAGCTCCACCGCGGTGGCGGCCGCTCTAGAACTAGTGGATCCTCTGAAAC
AAGGTCTTACCCCCAGCTGCTTCTGAACACAGTGACTGCCAGATCTCCAAACATCAAGTCCAGCTTTGTC
CGCCAACCTGTCTGACATGTCGGGACCCGTGCCAAGCAGGGCCAGAGTTTACACAGATGTTAATACACAC
AGACCTCGAGAATACTGGGATTACGAGTCACATGTGGTGGAATGGGGAAATCAAGATGACTACCAGCTGG
TTCGAAAATTAGGCCGAGGTAAATACAGTGAAGTATTTGAAGCCATCAACATCACAAATAATGAAAAAGT
TGCAGTTAAAATTCTCAAGCCAGTAAAAAAGAAGAAAATTAAGCGTGAAATAAAGATTTTGGAGAATTTG
AGAGGAGGTCCCAACATCATCACACTGGCAGACATTGTAAAAGACCCTGTGTCACGAACCCCCGCCTTGG
TTTTTGAACACGTAAACAACACAGACTTCAAGCAATTGTACCAGACGTTAACAGACTATGATATTCGATT
TTACATGTATGAGATTCTGAAGGCCCTGGATTATTGTCACAGCATGGGAATTATGCACAGAGATGTCAAG
CCCCATAATGTCATGATTGATCATGAGCACAGAAAGCTACGACTAGCAGACTGGGGTTTGGCTGAGTTTT
ATCATCCTGGCCAAGAATATAATGTCCGAGTTGCTTCCCGATACTTCAAAGGTCCTGAGCTACTTGTAGA
CTATCAGATGTACGATTATAGTTTGGATATGTGGAGTTTGGGTTGTATGCTGGCAAGTATGATCTTTCGG
AAGGAGCCATTTTTCCATGGACATGACAATTATGATCAGTTGGTGAGGATAGCCAAGGTT
