>Addgene plasmid #37362 | CK2alpha V66A/I174A-HA (pJD23) | addgene partial sequence | sequence record 47985 | BGH-rev 5'-TAGAAGGCACAGTCGAGG-3'
TATAGAATAGGGCCCTCTAGATGCATGCTCGAGCGGCCGCCAGTGTGATGGATATCTGCAGAATTCGGCT
TTTAAGCGTAATCTGGAACGTCATATGGATAGGATCCTGCATAGTCCGGGACGTCATAGGGATAGCCCGC
ATAGTCAGGAACATCGTATGGGTACTGCTGAGCGCCAGCGGCAGCTGGAACAGGCATCCCAAGGGGGTTG
GCAGCAGCAATCACTGGTGAGCCTGCCAGAGGTCCAAGGGGTGAAGGGGTTGGCACTGAAGAAATCCCTG
ACATCATATTGGCGCTGCTGACGGGCGTACTGCCCCCTGGCATGCTAGATGAACCCATTCGAGCCTGGTC
CTTCACAACAGTGTAGAAATAGGGGTGCTCCATTGCCTCTCTTGCAGTAAGCCGTGACTGGTGGTCATAT
CGCAGCAGTTTGTCCAGGAAATCCAAGGCCTCAGGGCTGACAAGGTGCTGATTTTCACTGTGGACAAAGC
GTTCCCATCGCTTTCGAGAGTGTCTGCCCAAGATATCATTGAAACGTGGATCTAATTCAATGTTGTATTT
GTCAATATAGTCATATAAATCTTCTGTCCCCAGAACCTTGGCTATCCTCACCAACTGATCATAATTGTCA
TGTCCATGGAAAAATGGCTCCTTCCGAAAGATCATACTTGCCAGCATACAACCCAAACTCCACATATCCA
AACTATAATCGTACATCTGATAGTCTACAAGTAGCTCAGGACCTTTGAAGTATCGGGAAGCAACTCGGAC
ATTATATTCTTGGCCAGGATGATAAAACTCAGCCAAACCCCAGTCTGCTAGTCGTAGCTTTCTGTGCTCA
TGATCAATCATGACATTATGG
