[The description below was written by a language model from this plasmid's Addgene catalogue record.]
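Description:
CK2alpha V66A/I174A-HA (pJD23) is a mammalian expression plasmid built on the Invitrogen pRC/CMV backbone, with a total size of about 7 kb. It is maintained in E. coli as a high-copy plasmid under ampicillin selection. It also carries a neomycin resistance marker, so transfected mammalian cells can be selected with G418, for example to derive stable lines. The record gives catalogue fields only and includes no feature table, so the origin of replication and polyadenylation signals are not itemised. The use of a BGH reverse sequencing primer does suggest a bovine growth hormone terminator region downstream of the insert.

The payload is a roughly 1.5 kb insert encoding the human casein kinase II alpha catalytic subunit (CSNK2A1), cloned between HindIII and ApaI sites that both remain intact. It is transcribed from the strong constitutive CMV promoter. The coding sequence carries two point substitutions, V66A and I174A, and is fused at its C terminus to a triple HA epitope tag. The tag allows the exogenous kinase to be detected or immunoprecipitated separately from endogenous CK2α. The depositor notes a 3 bp deletion in the multiple cloning site.

The record does not spell out the purpose of the two mutations. The associated publication is a chemoproteomic evaluation of CK2 inhibitors and their targets, which is consistent with using this double mutant to test whether inhibitor effects in cells depend on CK2 itself. That interpretation comes from the publication title rather than from an explicit statement in the record.
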