Addgene plasmid #37362: CK2alpha V66A/I174A-HA (pJD23)
Depositing lab: David Litchfield. Publication: An unbiased evaluation of CK2 inhibitors by chemoproteomics: characterization of inhibitor effects on CK2 and identification of novel inhibitor targets. Duncan JS, Gyenis L, Lenehan J, Bretner M, Graves LM, Haystead TA, Litchfield DW. Mol Cell Proteomics. 2008 Jun;7(6):1077-88. Epub 2008 Feb 7. 10.1074/mcp.M700559-MCP200 PubMed 18258654.
Backbone
  Vector backbone: pRC/CMV
  Backbone manufacturer: Invitrogen
  Backbone size w/o insert (bp): 5542
  Total vector size (bp): 7000
  Vector type: Mammalian Expression
  Selectable markers: Neomycin (select with G418)
Growth in bacteria
  Bacterial resistance: Ampicillin, 100 μg/mL
  Growth temperature: 37°C
  Growth strain: DH5alpha
  Copy number: High Copy
Gene/Insert
  Gene/Insert name: CK2α V66A/I174A (alt names: CK2alpha; Casein Kinase II alpha)
  Species: H. sapiens (human)
  Insert size (bp): 1470
  Mutation: V66A, I174A
  Entrez Gene: CSNK2A1 (a.k.a. CK2A1, CKII, Cka1, Cka2, OCNDS)
  Promoter: CMV
  Tag / fusion protein: HA X3 (C terminal on insert)
  Cloning method: Restriction Enzyme; 5′ cloning site HindIII (not destroyed); 3′ cloning site ApaI (not destroyed)
  Sequencing primers: 5′ CMV-F; 3′ BGH-rev
Terms and licenses: Academic/Nonprofit Terms; Industry Terms: Not Available to Industry
Depositor comments: there is a 3bp deletion (AGG) in the MCS 131.
How to cite: CK2alpha V66A/I174A-HA (pJD23) was a gift from David Litchfield (Addgene plasmid # 37362 ; http://n2t.net/addgene:37362 ; RRID:Addgene_37362)
